Addgene plasmid #234700: p357_DG
Purpose: (Empty Backbone) Golden gate domesticated pET28b for scarless cloning with His10-GST-3C
Depositing lab: Matthew Wohlever. Depositing organization: University of Pittsburgh (University, School of Medicine, and Cancer Institute). Publication: A suite of pre-assembled, pET28b-based Golden Gate vectors for efficient protein engineering and expression. Gaur D, Wohlever ML. Protein Sci. 2025 Apr;34(4):e70106. doi: 10.1002/pro.70106. PubMed 40130802.
Backbone
  Vector backbone: pET28b
  Vector type: Bacterial Expression
  Tag / fusion protein: His10-GST-3C (N terminal on backbone)
Growth in bacteria
  Bacterial resistance: Kanamycin, 50 μg/mL
  Growth temperature: 37°C
  Growth strain: DH5alpha
  Copy number: Low Copy
Gene/Insert
  Gene/Insert name: None
  Mutation: No
  Tag / fusion protein: His10-GST-3C (N terminal on backbone)
Terms and licenses: Academic/Nonprofit Terms; Industry Terms: Not Available to Industry
Depositor comments: The construct features an N-terminal His10-GST fusion followed by a 3C protease cleavage site. There is no glycine scar at the C-terminus. BsaI recognition sites flank mScarlet3 to enable easy visualization of successful cloning through loss of red color. 5' Cloning Site: BsaI (destroyed), 3' Cloning Site: BsaI (destroyed).
How to cite: p357_DG was a gift from Matthew Wohlever (Addgene plasmid # 234700 ; http://n2t.net/addgene:234700 ; RRID:Addgene_234700)
