[The description below was written by a language model from this plasmid's Addgene catalogue record and pLannotate feature annotations shown in this document.]
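Description:
p357_DG is an empty bacterial expression backbone derived from pET28b and domesticated for Golden Gate assembly, so that an open reading frame can be inserted scarlessly behind an N-terminal His10-GST-3C module. It replicates in E. coli from a pBR322-type origin accompanied by the bom region and the rop gene, consistent with its listing as low copy, and is selected with kanamycin through an aminoglycoside phosphotransferase gene. An f1 origin is also present, as are short tetracycline-resistance fragments that are remnants of the parental backbone.

The expression unit follows the standard pET design. A T7 promoter with an adjacent lac operator and the T7 gene 10 ribosome binding site drives transcription, which ends at a T7 terminator. A plasmid-borne lacI gene supplies repressor, so expression is IPTG-inducible in hosts that provide T7 RNA polymerase. The reading frame encodes a ten-histidine tag, then Schistosoma japonicum glutathione S-transferase, then a 3C protease cleavage site. This allows nickel or glutathione affinity purification and later removal of the tag.

Downstream sits a placeholder cassette in reverse orientation, in which a lac promoter with a CAP binding site drives a red fluorescent protein that the depositor identifies as mScarlet3. BsaI sites flank this cassette, so digestion releases it and the recognition sites are destroyed on ligation of the insert. Correct clones are recognised as colonies that have lost the red colour. According to the depositor, the design leaves no glycine scar at the C-terminus. A short His-tag fragment annotated after the dropout cassette appears to be residual pET28b sequence. The plasmid is one of a suite of pre-assembled vectors for protein engineering and expression.
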