Features (pLannotate 1.2.2; 24 found; start..end, strand, type, name):
      1..589     +  rep_origin     ori: high-copy-number ColE1/pMB1/pBR322/pUC origin of replication
    775..914     -  misc_feature   bom: basis of mobility region from pBR322
   1016..1207    -  CDS            rop: Rop protein, which maintains plasmids at low copy number; rop
   1224..1604    +  CDS            YPB1_ECOLX: Protein predicted: Swiss-Prot protein existence level 4. From Escherichia coli.
   1676..1967    -  CDS            TcR (fragment): tetracycline efflux protein; tet; confers resistance to tetracycline
   1982..2003    -  protein_bind   CAP binding site: CAP binding activates transcription in the presence of cAMP. E. coli catabolite activator protein
   2016..3098    -  CDS            lacI: lac repressor; lacI; The lac repressor binds to the lac operator to inhibit transcription in E. coli. This inhibition can be relieved by adding lactose or isopropyl-β-D-thiogalactopyranoside (IPTG).
   3099..3176    -  promoter       lacI promoter: lacI
   3184..3463    -  CDS            TcR (fragment): tetracycline efflux protein; tet; confers resistance to tetracycline
   3485..3503    +  promoter       T7 promoter: promoter for bacteriophage T7 RNA polymerase
   3504..3528    +  protein_bind   lac operator: The lac repressor binds to the lac operator to inhibit transcription in E. coli. This inhibition can be relieved by adding lactose or isopropyl-β-D-thiogalactopyranoside (IPTG). lac repressor encoded by lacI
   3543..3565    +  RBS            RBS: efficient ribosome binding site from bacteriophage T7 gene 10 (Olins and Rangwala, 1989)
   3584..3600    +  CDS            capTEV™ (fragment): composite tag for in vivo biotinylation, TEV protease cleavage, and 6xHis tagging
   3623..4276    +  CDS            GST26_SCHJA: Experimental evidence at protein level: Swiss-Prot protein existence level 1. GST isoenzymes appear to play a central role in the parasite detoxification system. Other functions are also suspected including a role in increasing the solubility of haematin in the parasite gut. From Schistosoma japonicum (Blood fluke).
   4377..5039    -  CDS            mScarlet: mScarlet is a basic (constitutively fluorescent) red fluorescent protein published in 2016, derived from synthetic construct. It has moderate acid sensitivity.
   5086..5115    -  promoter       lac promoter: promoter for the E. coli lac operon
   5130..5151    -  protein_bind   CAP binding site: CAP binding activates transcription in the presence of cAMP. E. coli catabolite activator protein
   5164..5253    -  CDS            lacI (fragment): lac repressor; lacI; The lac repressor binds to the lac operator to inhibit transcription in E. coli. This inhibition can be relieved by adding lactose or isopropyl-β-D-thiogalactopyranoside (IPTG).
   5269..5286    +  CDS            9xHis (fragment): 9xHis affinity tag
   5296..5345    +  CDS            SET1 (fragment): solubility-enhancement tag derived from T7 phage gene 10B
   5353..5400    +  terminator     T7 terminator: transcription terminator for bacteriophage T7 RNA polymerase
   5437..5865    +  rep_origin     f1 ori (sequence partly withheld): f1 bacteriophage origin of replication; arrow indicates direction of (+) strand synthesis
   5918..5975    +  promoter       AmpR promoter (fragment): bla
   5984..6799    -  CDS            KanR: aminoglycoside phosphotransferase; aph(3')-Ia; confers resistance to kanamycin in bacteria or G418 (Geneticin®) in eukaryotes
>Addgene plasmid #234700 | p357_DG | addgene full sequence | sequence record 467869 | Addgene NGS Result
TTGAGATCCTTTTTTTCTGCGCGTAATCTGCTGCTTGCAAACAAAAAAACCACCGCTACCAGCGGTGGTT
TGTTTGCCGGATCAAGAGCTACCAACTCTTTTTCCGAAGGTAACTGGCTTCAGCAGAGCGCAGATACCAA
ATACTGTCCTTCTAGTGTAGCCGTAGTTAGGCCACCACTTCAAGAACTCTGTAGCACCGCCTACATACCT
CGCTCTGCTAATCCTGTTACCAGTGGCTGCTGCCAGTGGCGATAAGTCGTGTCTTACCGGGTTGGACTCA
AGACGATAGTTACCGGATAAGGCGCAGCGGTCGGGCTGAACGGGGGGTTCGTGCACACAGCCCAGCTTGG
AGCGAACGACCTACACCGAACTGAGATACCTACAGCGTGAGCTATGAGAAAGCGCCACGCTTCCCGAAGG
GAGAAAGGCGGACAGGTATCCGGTAAGCGGCAGGGTCGGAACAGGAGAGCGCACGAGGGAGCTTCCAGGG
GGAAACGCCTGGTATCTTTATAGTCCTGTCGGGTTTCGCCACCTCTGACTTGAGCGTCGATTTTTGTGAT
GCTCGTCAGGGGGGCGGAGCCTATGGAAAAACGCCAGCAACGCGGCCTTTTTACGGTTCCTGGCCTTTTG
CTGGCCTTTTGCTCACATGTTCTTTCCTGCGTTATCCCCTGATTCTGTGGATAACCGTATTACCGCCTTT
GAGTGAGCTGATACCGCTCGCCGCAGCCGAACGACCGAGCGCAGCGAGTCAGTGAGCGAGGAAGCGGAAG
AGCGCCTGATGCGGTATTTTCTCCTTACGCATCTGTGCGGTATTTCACACCGCAATGGTGCACTCTCAGT
ACAATCTGCTCTGATGCCGCATAGTTAAGCCAGTATACACTCCGCTATCGCTACGTGACTGGGTCATGGC
TGCGCCCCGACACCCGCCAACACCCGCTGACGCGCCCTGACGGGCTTGTCTGCTCCCGGCATCCGCTTAC
AGACAAGCTGTGACCGTCTCCGGGAGCTGCATGTGTCAGAGGTTTTCACCGTCATCACCGAAACGCGCGA
GGCAGCTGCGGTAAAGCTCATCAGCGTGGTCGTGAAGCGATTCACAGATGTCTGCCTGTTCATCCGCGTC
CAGCTCGTTGAGTTTCTCCAGAAGCGTTAATGTCTGGCTTCTGATAAAGCGGGCCATGTTAAGGGCGGTT
TTTTCCTGTTTGGTCACTGATGCCTCCGTGTAAGGGGGATTTCTGTTCATGGGGGTAATGATACCGATGA
AACGAGAGAGGATGCTCACGATACGGGTTACTGATGATGAACATGCCCGGTTACTGGAACGTTGTGAGGG
TAAACAACTGGCGGTATGGATGCGGCGGGACCAGAGAAAAATCACTCAGGGTCAATGCCAGCGCTTCGTT
AATACAGATGTAGGTGTTCCACAGGGTAGCCAGCAGCATCCTGCGATGCAGATCCGGAACATAATGGTGC
AGGGCGCTGACTTCCGCGTTTCCAGACTTTACGAAACACGGAAACCGAAGACCATTCATGTTGTTGCTCA
GGTCGCAGACGTTTTGCAGCAGCAGTCGCTTCACGTTCGCTCGCGTATCGGTGATTCATTCTGCTAACCA
GTAAGGCAACCCCGCCAGCCTAGCCGGGTCCTCAACGACAGGAGCACGATCATGCGCACCCGTGGGGCCG
CCATGCCGGCGATAATGGCCTGCTTCTCGCCGAAACGTTTGGTGGCGGGACCAGTGACGAAGGCTTGAGC
GAGGGCGTGCAAGATTCCGAATACCGCAAGCGACAGGCCGATCATCGTCGCGCTCCAGCGAAAGCGGTCC
TCGCCGAAAATGACCCAGAGCGCTGCCGGCACCTGTCCTACGAGTTGCATGATAAAGAAGACAGTCATAA
GTGCGGCGACGATAGTCATGCCCCGCGCCCACCGGAAGGAGCTGACTGGGTTGAAGGCTCTCAAGGGCAT
CGGTCGAGATCCCGGTGCCTAATGAGTGAGCTAACTTACATTAATTGCGTTGCGCTCACTGCCCGCTTTC
CAGTCGGGAAACCTGTCGTGCCAGCTGCATTAATGAATCGGCCAACGCGCGGGGAGAGGCGGTTTGCGTA
TTGGGCGCCAGGGTGGTTTTTCTTTTCACCAGTGAGACGGGCAACAGCTGATTGCCCTTCACCGCCTGGC
CCTGAGAGAGTTGCAGCAAGCGGTCCACGCTGGTTTGCCCCAGCAGGCGAAAATCCTGTTTGATGGTGGT
TAACGGCGGGATATAACATGAGCTGTCTTCGGTATCGTCGTATCCCACTACCGAGATATCCGCACCAACG
CGCAGCCCGGACTCGGTAATGGCGCGCATTGCGCCCAGCGCCATCTGATCGTTGGCAACCAGCATCGCAG
TGGGAACGATGCCCTCATTCAGCATTTGCATGGTTTGTTGAAAACCGGACATGGCACTCCAGTCGCCTTC
CCGTTCCGCTATCGGCTGAATTTGATTGCGAGTGAGATATTTATGCCAGCCAGCCAGACGCAGACGCGCC
GAGACAGAACTTAATGGGCCCGCTAACAGCGCGATTTGCTGGTGACCCAATGCGACCAGATGCTCCACGC
CCAGTCGCGTACCGTCTTCATGGGAGAAAATAATACTGTTGATGGGTGTCTGGTCAGAGACATCAAGAAA
TAACGCCGGAACATTAGTGCAGGCAGCTTCCACAGCAATGGCATCCTGGTCATCCAGCGGATAGTTAATG
ATCAGCCCACTGACGCGTTGCGCGAGAAGATTGTGCACCGCCGCTTTACAGGCTTCGACGCCGCTTCGTT
CTACCATCGACACCACCACGCTGGCACCCAGTTGATCGGCGCGAGATTTAATCGCCGCGACAATTTGCGA
CGGCGCGTGCAGGGCCAGACTGGAGGTGGCAACGCCAATCAGCAACGACTGTTTGCCCGCCAGTTGTTGT
GCCACGCGGTTGGGAATGTAATTCAGCTCCGCCATCGCCGCTTCCACTTTTTCCCGCGTTTTCGCAGAAA
CGTGGCTGGCCTGGTTCACCACGCGGGAAACGGTCTGATAAGAGACACCGGCATACTCTGCGACATCGTA
TAACGTTACTGGTTTCACATTCACCACCCTGAATTGACTCTCTTCCGGGCGCTATCATGCCATACCGCGA
AAGGTTTTGCGCCATTCGATGGTGTCCGGGATCTCGACGCTCTCCCTTATGCGACTCCTGCATTAGGAAG
CAGCCCAGTAGTAGGTTGAGGCCGTTGAGCACCGCCGCCGCAAGGAATGGTGCATGCAAGGAGATGGCGC
CCAACAGTCCCCCGGCCACGGGGCCTGCCACCATACCCACGCCGAAACAAGCGCTCATGAGCCCGAAGTG
GCGAGCCCGATCTTCCCCATCGGTGATGTCGGCGATATAGGCGCCAGCAACCGCACCTGTGGCGCCGGTG
ATGCCGGCCACGATGCGTCCGGCGTAGAGGATCGAGATCTCGATCCCGCGAAATTAATACGACTCACTAT
AGGGGAATTGTGAGCGGATAACAATTCCCCTCTAGAAATAATTTTGTTTAACTTTAAGAAGGAGATATAC
CATGGGCAGCAGCCATCATCATCATCATCACCATCATCATCATAGCAGCGGCATGTCCCCTATACTAGGT
TATTGGAAAATTAAGGGCCTTGTGCAACCCACTCGACTTCTTTTGGAATATCTTGAAGAAAAATATGAAG
AGCATTTGTATGAGCGCGATGAAGGTGATAAATGGCGAAACAAAAAGTTTGAATTGGGTTTGGAGTTTCC
CAATCTTCCTTATTATATTGATGGTGATGTTAAATTAACACAGTCTATGGCCATCATACGTTATATAGCT
GACAAGCACAACATGTTGGGTGGTTGTCCAAAAGAGCGTGCAGAGATTTCAATGCTTGAAGGAGCGGTTT
TGGATATTAGATACGGTGTTTCGAGAATTGCATATAGTAAAGACTTTGAAACTCTCAAAGTTGATTTTCT
TAGCAAGCTACCTGAAATGCTGAAAATGTTCGAAGATCGTTTATGTCATAAAACATATTTAAATGGTGAT
CATGTAACCCATCCTGACTTCATGTTGTATGACGCTCTTGATGTTGTTTTATACATGGACCCAATGTGCC
TGGATGCGTTCCCAAAATTAGTTTGTTTTAAAAAACGTATTGAAGCTATCCCACAAATTGATAAGTACTT
GAAATCCAGCAAGTATATAGCATGGCCTTTGCAGGGCTGGCAAGCCACGTTTGGTGGTGGCGACCATCCT
CCAAAATCGGATCTGGAAGTGCTCTTCCAGGGCCCGGGATCCAGAGACCGCCTGGCTCTAGTAGCGATCT
ACACTAGCACTATCAGCGTTATTAGCTGCCGCCGCTGCCGCCGGTGCTATGGCGCGCCACGCTGCGTTCA
TACTGTTCCACCACGGTATAATCTTCGTTATGGCTCGTAATATCCAGTTTGCGATCAATGTTAAACGCGC
CCGGCATCTGCACCGGTTTTTTCGCGCGATAGGTGGTTTTAAAATCCGCCAGATAGCGGCCGCCATCTTT
CAGGCGCAGCGCCATTTTAATATCGCCTTTCAGCACCACATCTTCCGGATACAGGCGTTCGGTGCTCGCT
TCCCAGCCCATCGTTTTTTTCTGCATCACCGGGCCATCCGGCGGAAAGTTGGTGCCGCGCAGTTTCACTT
TATAAATCAGGGTGCCATCTTCCAGGCTCGTATCTTGCGCCACGCTCACCGCGCCGCCATCTTCAAAGTT
CATCACGCGTTCCCATTTAAAGCCTTCCGGAAAGCTCTGTTTCCAATAATCCGGAATATCCGCCGGATGT
TTGGTAAACGCGCGGCTGCCATACATAAACTGCGGGCTCAGAATATCCCAGCTAAACGGCAGCGGGCCGC
CTTTGGTCACGCGCAGTTTCGCGGTCTGCGTGCCTTCATACGGGCGGCCTTCGCCTTCGCCTTCAATTTC
AAATTCATGGCCGTTCATGCTGCCTTCCATATGCACTTTAAAGCGCATAAATTCTTTAATCACCGCTTCG
GTGCTATCCATCTAGTATTTCTCCTCTTTCTCTAGTATGTGTACACAACATACGGCCGGAAGCATAAAGT
GTAAAGCCTGGGGTGCCTAATGAGTGAGCTAACTCACATTAATTGCGTTGCGCTCACTGCCCGCTTTCCA
GTCGGGAAACCTGTCGTGCCAGCTGCATTAATGAATCGGCCAACGCGCGGGGAGAGGCGGTTTGCGTATT
GGGTCTCATGAGCTCGAGCACCACCACCACCACCACTGAGATCCGGCTGCTAACAAAGCCCGAAAGGAAG
CTGAGTTGGCTGCTGCCACCGCTGAGCAATAACTAGCATAACCCCTTGGGGCCTCTAAACGGGTCTTGAG
GGGTTTTTTGCTGAAAGGAGGAACTATATCCGGATTGGCGAATGGG
[124 nt withheld, positions 5437-5560]
C
[91 nt withheld, positions 5562-5652]
A
[49 nt withheld, positions 5654-5702]
CCTTTGACGTTGGAGTCCACGTTCTTT
[37 nt withheld, positions 5730-5766]
ACCCTATCTCGGTCTATTCTTTTGATTTATAAGGGATTTTGCCGATTTCGGCCTATTGGTTAAAAAATGA
GCTGATTTAACAAAAATTTAACGCGAATTTTAACAAAATATTAACGCTTACAATTTAGGTGGCACTTTTC
GGGGAAATGTGCGCGGAACCCCTATTTGTTTATTTTTCTAAATACATTCAAATATGTATCCGCTCATGAA
TTAATTCTTAGAAAAACTCATCGAGCATCAAATGAAACTGCAATTTATTCATATCAGGATTATCAATACC
ATATTTTTGAAAAAGCCGTTTCTGTAATGAAGGAGAAAACTCACCGAGGCAGTTCCATAGGATGGCAAGA
TCCTGGTATCGGTCTGCGATTCCGACTCGTCCAACATCAATACAACCTATTAATTTCCCCTCGTCAAAAA
TAAGGTTATCAAGTGAGAAATCACCATGAGTGACGACTGAATCCGGTGAGAATGGCAAAAGTTTATGCAT
TTCTTTCCAGACTTGTTCAACAGGCCAGCCATTACGCTCGTCATCAAAATCACTCGCATCAACCAAACCG
TTATTCATTCGTGATTGCGCCTGAGCGAGACGAAATACGCGATCGCTGTTAAAAGGACAATTACAAACAG
GAATCGAATGCAACCGGCGCAGGAACACTGCCAGCGCATCAACAATATTTTCACCTGAATCAGGATATTC
TTCTAATACCTGGAATGCTGTTTTCCCGGGGATCGCAGTGGTGAGTAACCATGCATCATCAGGAGTACGG
ATAAAATGCTTGATGGTCGGAAGAGGCATAAATTCCGTCAGCCAGTTTAGTCTGACCATCTCATCTGTAA
CATCATTGGCAACGCTACCTTTGCCATGTTTCAGAAACAACTCTGGCGCATCGGGCTTCCCATACAATCG
ATAGATTGTCGCACCTGATTGCCCGACATTATCGCGAGCCCATTTATACCCATATAAATCAGCATCCATG
TTGGAATTTAATCGCGGCCTAGAGCAAGACGTTTCCCGTTGAATATGGCTCATAACACCCCTTGTATTAC
TGTTTATGTAAGCAGACAGTTTTATTGTTCATGACCAAAATCCCTTAACGTGAGTTTTCGTTCCACTGAG
CGTCAGACCCCGTAGAAAAGATCAAAGGATCTTC
